>Addgene plasmid #180447 | pTCF10 HLA-B*08:01 | addgene full sequence | sequence record 355840 | Addgene NGS Result
AGATCTCGATCCCGCGAAATTAATACGACTCACTATAGGGGAATTGTGAGCGGATAACAATTCCCCTCTA
GAAATAATTTTGTTTAACTTTAAGAAGGAGATATACATATGGCTAGCGGTTCTCATTCTATGAGATATTT
CGACACCGCCATGTCCCGGCCCGGCCGCGGGGAGCCCCGCTTCATCTCAGTGGGCTACGTGGACGACACG
CAGTTCGTGAGGTTCGACAGCGACGCCGCGAGTCCGAGAGAGGAGCCGCGGGCGCCGTGGATAGAGCAGG
AGGGGCCGGAGTATTGGGACCGGAACACACAGATCTTCAAGACCAACACACAGACTGACCGAGAGAGCCT
GCGGAACCTGCGCGGCTACTACAACCAGAGCGAGGCCGGGTCTCACACCCTCCAGAGCATGTACGGCTGC
GACGTGGGGCCGGACGGGCGCCTCCTCCGCGGGCATAACCAGTACGCCTACGACGGCAAGGATTACATCG
CCCTGAACGAGGACCTGCGCTCCTGGACCGCGGCGGACACCGCGGCTCAGATCACCCAGCGCAAGTGGGA
GGCGGCCCGTGTGGCGGAGCAGGACAGAGCCTACCTGGAGGGCACGTGCGTGGAATGGCTCCGCAGATAC
CTGGAGAACGGGAAGGACACGCTGGAGCGCGCGGACCCCCCAAAGACACACGTGACCCACCACCCCATCT
CTGACCATGAGGCCACCCTGAGGTGCTGGGCCCTGGGCTTCTACCCTGCGGAGATCACACTGACCTGGCA
GCGGGATGGCGAGGACCAAACTCAGGACACTGAGCTTGTGGAGACCAGACCAGCAGGAGATAGAACCTTC
CAGAAGTGGGCAGCTGTGGTGGTGCCTTCTGGAGAAGAGCAGAGATACACATGCCATGTACAGCATGAGG
GGCTGCCGAAGCCCCTCACCCTGAGATGGGAGCCGTCTTCCCAGTCCGGATCCCTGCATCATATTCTGGA
TGCACAGAAAATGGTGTGGAATCATCGTTAAAAGCTTGCGGCCGCACTCGAGCACCACCACCACCACCAC
TGAGATCCGGCTGCTAACAAAGCCCGAAAGGAAGCTGAGTTGGCTGCTGCCACCGCTGAGCAATAACTAG
CATAACCCCTTGGGGCCTCTAAACGGGTCTTGAGGGGTTTTTTGCTGAAAGGAGGAACTATATCCGGATT
GGCGAATGGG
[124 nt withheld, positions 1201-1324]
C
[91 nt withheld, positions 1326-1416]
A
[49 nt withheld, positions 1418-1466]
CCTTTGACGTTGGAGTCCACGTTCTTT
[37 nt withheld, positions 1494-1530]
ACCCTATCTCGGTCTATTCTTTTGATTTATAAGGGATTTTGCCGATTTCGGCCTATTGGTTAAAAAATGA
GCTGATTTAACAAAAATTTAACGCGAATTTTAACAAAATATTAACGCTTACAATTTAGGTGGCACTTTTC
GGGGAAATGTGCGCGGAACCCCTATTTGTTTATTTTTCTAAATACATTCAAATATGTATCCGCTCATGAA
TTAATTCTTAGAAAAACTCATCGAGCATCAAATGAAACTGCAATTTATTCATATCAGGATTATCAATACC
ATATTTTTGAAAAAGCCGTTTCTGTAATGAAGGAGAAAACTCACCGAGGCAGTTCCATAGGATGGCAAGA
TCCTGGTATCGGTCTGCGATTCCGACTCGTCCAACATCAATACAACCTATTAATTTCCCCTCGTCAAAAA
TAAGGTTATCAAGTGAGAAATCACCATGAGTGACGACTGAATCCGGTGAGAATGGCAAAAGTTTATGCAT
TTCTTTCCAGACTTGTTCAACAGGCCAGCCATTACGCTCGTCATCAAAATCACTCGCATCAACCAAACCG
TTATTCATTCGTGATTGCGCCTGAGCGAGACGAAATACGCGATCGCTGTTAAAAGGACAATTACAAACAG
GAATCGAATGCAACCGGCGCAGGAACACTGCCAGCGCATCAACAATATTTTCACCTGAATCAGGATATTC
TTCTAATACCTGGAATGCTGTTTTCCCGGGGATCGCAGTGGTGAGTAACCATGCATCATCAGGAGTACGG
ATAAAATGCTTGATGGTCGGAAGAGGCATAAATTCCGTCAGCCAGTTTAGTCTGACCATCTCATCTGTAA
CATCATTGGCAACGCTACCTTTGCCATGTTTCAGAAACAACTCTGGCGCATCGGGCTTCCCATACAATCG
ATAGATTGTCGCACCTGATTGCCCGACATTATCGCGAGCCCATTTATACCCATATAAATCAGCATCCATG
TTGGAATTTAATCGCGGCCTAGAGCAAGACGTTTCCCGTTGAATATGGCTCATAACACCCCTTGTATTAC
TGTTTATGTAAGCAGACAGTTTTATTGTTCATGACCAAAATCCCTTAACGTGAGTTTTCGTTCCACTGAG
CGTCAGACCCCGTAGAAAAGATCAAAGGATCTTCTTGAGATCCTTTTTTTCTGCGCGTAATCTGCTGCTT
GCAAACAAAAAAACCACCGCTACCAGCGGTGGTTTGTTTGCCGGATCAAGAGCTACCAACTCTTTTTCCG
AAGGTAACTGGCTTCAGCAGAGCGCAGATACCAAATACTGTCCTTCTAGTGTAGCCGTAGTTAGGCCACC
ACTTCAAGAACTCTGTAGCACCGCCTACATACCTCGCTCTGCTAATCCTGTTACCAGTGGCTGCTGCCAG
TGGCGATAAGTCGTGTCTTACCGGGTTGGACTCAAGACGATAGTTACCGGATAAGGCGCAGCGGTCGGGC
TGAACGGGGGGTTCGTGCACACAGCCCAGCTTGGAGCGAACGACCTACACCGAACTGAGATACCTACAGC
GTGAGCTATGAGAAAGCGCCACGCTTCCCGAAGGGAGAAAGGCGGACAGGTATCCGGTAAGCGGCAGGGT
CGGAACAGGAGAGCGCACGAGGGAGCTTCCAGGGGGAAACGCCTGGTATCTTTATAGTCCTGTCGGGTTT
CGCCACCTCTGACTTGAGCGTCGATTTTTGTGATGCTCGTCAGGGGGGCGGAGCCTATGGAAAAACGCCA
GCAACGCGGCCTTTTTACGGTTCCTGGCCTTTTGCTGGCCTTTTGCTCACATGTTCTTTCCTGCGTTATC
CCCTGATTCTGTGGATAACCGTATTACCGCCTTTGAGTGAGCTGATACCGCTCGCCGCAGCCGAACGACC
GAGCGCAGCGAGTCAGTGAGCGAGGAAGCGGAAGAGCGCCTGATGCGGTATTTTCTCCTTACGCATCTGT
GCGGTATTTCACACCGCAATGGTGCACTCTCAGTACAATCTGCTCTGATGCCGCATAGTTAAGCCAGTAT
ACACTCCGCTATCGCTACGTGACTGGGTCATGGCTGCGCCCCGACACCCGCCAACACCCGCTGACGCGCC
CTGACGGGCTTGTCTGCTCCCGGCATCCGCTTACAGACAAGCTGTGACCGTCTCCGGGAGCTGCATGTGT
CAGAGGTTTTCACCGTCATCACCGAAACGCGCGAGGCAGCTGCGGTAAAGCTCATCAGCGTGGTCGTGAA
GCGATTCACAGATGTCTGCCTGTTCATCCGCGTCCAGCTCGTTGAGTTTCTCCAGAAGCGTTAATGTCTG
GCTTCTGATAAAGCGGGCCATGTTAAGGGCGGTTTTTTCCTGTTTGGTCACTGATGCCTCCGTGTAAGGG
GGATTTCTGTTCATGGGGGTAATGATACCGATGAAACGAGAGAGGATGCTCACGATACGGGTTACTGATG
ATGAACATGCCCGGTTACTGGAACGTTGTGAGGGTAAACAACTGGCGGTATGGATGCGGCGGGACCAGAG
AAAAATCACTCAGGGTCAATGCCAGCGCTTCGTTAATACAGATGTAGGTGTTCCACAGGGTAGCCAGCAG
CATCCTGCGATGCAGATCCGGAACATAATGGTGCAGGGCGCTGACTTCCGCGTTTCCAGACTTTACGAAA
CACGGAAACCGAAGACCATTCATGTTGTTGCTCAGGTCGCAGACGTTTTGCAGCAGCAGTCGCTTCACGT
TCGCTCGCGTATCGGTGATTCATTCTGCTAACCAGTAAGGCAACCCCGCCAGCCTAGCCGGGTCCTCAAC
GACAGGAGCACGATCATGCGCACCCGTGGGGCCGCCATGCCGGCGATAATGGCCTGCTTCTCGCCGAAAC
GTTTGGTGGCGGGACCAGTGACGAAGGCTTGAGCGAGGGCGTGCAAGATTCCGAATACCGCAAGCGACAG
GCCGATCATCGTCGCGCTCCAGCGAAAGCGGTCCTCGCCGAAAATGACCCAGAGCGCTGCCGGCACCTGT
CCTACGAGTTGCATGATAAAGAAGACAGTCATAAGTGCGGCGACGATAGTCATGCCCCGCGCCCACCGGA
AGGAGCTGACTGGGTTGAAGGCTCTCAAGGGCATCGGTCGAGATCCCGGTGCCTAATGAGTGAGCTAACT
TACATTAATTGCGTTGCGCTCACTGCCCGCTTTCCAGTCGGGAAACCTGTCGTGCCAGCTGCATTAATGA
ATCGGCCAACGCGCGGGGAGAGGCGGTTTGCGTATTGGGCGCCAGGGTGGTTTTTCTTTTCACCAGTGAG
ACGGGCAACAGCTGATTGCCCTTCACCGCCTGGCCCTGAGAGAGTTGCAGCAAGCGGTCCACGCTGGTTT
GCCCCAGCAGGCGAAAATCCTGTTTGATGGTGGTTAACGGCGGGATATAACATGAGCTGTCTTCGGTATC
GTCGTATCCCACTACCGAGATATCCGCACCAACGCGCAGCCCGGACTCGGTAATGGCGCGCATTGCGCCC
AGCGCCATCTGATCGTTGGCAACCAGCATCGCAGTGGGAACGATGCCCTCATTCAGCATTTGCATGGTTT
GTTGAAAACCGGACATGGCACTCCAGTCGCCTTCCCGTTCCGCTATCGGCTGAATTTGATTGCGAGTGAG
ATATTTATGCCAGCCAGCCAGACGCAGACGCGCCGAGACAGAACTTAATGGGCCCGCTAACAGCGCGATT
TGCTGGTGACCCAATGCGACCAGATGCTCCACGCCCAGTCGCGTACCGTCTTCATGGGAGAAAATAATAC
TGTTGATGGGTGTCTGGTCAGAGACATCAAGAAATAACGCCGGAACATTAGTGCAGGCAGCTTCCACAGC
AATGGCATCCTGGTCATCCAGCGGATAGTTAATGATCAGCCCACTGACGCGTTGCGCGAGAAGATTGTGC
ACCGCCGCTTTACAGGCTTCGACGCCGCTTCGTTCTACCATCGACACCACCACGCTGGCACCCAGTTGAT
CGGCGCGAGATTTAATCGCCGCGACAATTTGCGACGGCGCGTGCAGGGCCAGACTGGAGGTGGCAACGCC
AATCAGCAACGACTGTTTGCCCGCCAGTTGTTGTGCCACGCGGTTGGGAATGTAATTCAGCTCCGCCATC
GCCGCTTCCACTTTTTCCCGCGTTTTCGCAGAAACGTGGCTGGCCTGGTTCACCACGCGGGAAACGGTCT
GATAAGAGACACCGGCATACTCTGCGACATCGTATAACGTTACTGGTTTCACATTCACCACCCTGAATTG
ACTCTCTTCCGGGCGCTATCATGCCATACCGCGAAAGGTTTTGCGCCATTCGATGGTGTCCGGGATCTCG
ACGCTCTCCCTTATGCGACTCCTGCATTAGGAAGCAGCCCAGTAGTAGGTTGAGGCCGTTGAGCACCGCC
GCCGCAAGGAATGGTGCATGCAAGGAGATGGCGCCCAACAGTCCCCCGGCCACGGGGCCTGCCACCATAC
CCACGCCGAAACAAGCGCTCATGAGCCCGAAGTGGCGAGCCCGATCTTCCCCATCGGTGATGTCGGCGAT
ATAGGCGCCAGCAACCGCACCTGTGGCGCCGGTGATGCCGGCCACGATGCGTCCGGCGTAGAGGATCG
Features (pLannotate 1.2.2; 19 found; start..end, strand, type, name):
     21..39      +  promoter       T7 promoter: promoter for bacteriophage T7 RNA polymerase
     40..64      +  protein_bind   lac operator: The lac repressor binds to the lac operator to inhibit transcription in E. coli. This inhibition can be relieved by adding lactose or isopropyl-β-D-thiogalactopyranoside (IPTG). lac repressor encoded by lacI
     79..101     +  RBS            RBS: efficient ribosome binding site from bacteriophage T7 gene 10 (Olins and Rangwala, 1989)
    115..957     +  CDS            HLA-B (fragment): HLAB_HUMAN - Also known as HLAB. Experimental evidence at protein level: Swiss-Prot protein existence level 1. Allele B*67:01: Displays peptides sharing a common signature motif, namely a Pro residue at position 2 and Leu anchor residue at the C-terminus. From Homo sapiens (Human).
   1033..1050    +  CDS            9xHis (fragment): 9xHis affinity tag
   1060..1109    +  CDS            SET1 (fragment): solubility-enhancement tag derived from T7 phage gene 10B
   1117..1164    +  terminator     T7 terminator: transcription terminator for bacteriophage T7 RNA polymerase
   1201..1629    +  rep_origin     f1 ori (sequence partly withheld): f1 bacteriophage origin of replication; arrow indicates direction of (+) strand synthesis
   1682..1739    +  promoter       AmpR promoter (fragment): bla
   1748..2563    -  CDS            KanR: aminoglycoside phosphotransferase; aph(3')-Ia; confers resistance to kanamycin in bacteria or G418 (Geneticin®) in eukaryotes
   2685..3273    +  rep_origin     ori: high-copy-number ColE1/pMB1/pBR322/pUC origin of replication
   3459..3598    -  misc_feature   bom: basis of mobility region from pBR322
   3700..3891    -  CDS            rop: Rop protein, which maintains plasmids at low copy number; rop
   3908..4288    +  CDS            YPB1_ECOLX: Protein predicted: Swiss-Prot protein existence level 4. From Escherichia coli.
   4360..4651    -  CDS            TcR (fragment): tetracycline efflux protein; tet; confers resistance to tetracycline
   4666..4687    -  protein_bind   CAP binding site: CAP binding activates transcription in the presence of cAMP. E. coli catabolite activator protein
   4700..5782    -  CDS            lacI: lac repressor; lacI; The lac repressor binds to the lac operator to inhibit transcription in E. coli. This inhibition can be relieved by adding lactose or isopropyl-β-D-thiogalactopyranoside (IPTG).
   5783..5860    -  promoter       lacI promoter: lacI
   5868..6147    -  CDS            TcR (fragment): tetracycline efflux protein; tet; confers resistance to tetracycline
