>Addgene plasmid #180447 | pTCF10 HLA-B*08:01 | depositor full sequence | sequence record 357353 | pTCF10 HLA-B*08:01 sequence 6152 bps
AGATCTCGATCCCGCGAAATTAATACGACTCACTATAGGGGAATTGTGAGCGGATAACAATTCCCCTCTA
GAAATAATTTTGTTTAACTTTAAGAAGGAGATATACATATGGCTAGCGGTTCTCATTCTATGAGATATTT
CGACACCGCCATGTCCCGACCCGGCCGCGGGGAGCCCCGCTTCATCTCAGTGGGCTACGTGGACGACACG
CAGTTCGTGAGGTTCGACAGCGACGCCGCGAGTCCGAGAGAGGAGCCGCGGGCGCCGTGGATAGAGCAGG
AGGGGCCGGAGTATTGGGACCGGAACACACAGATCTTCAAGACCAACACACAGACTGACCGAGAGAGCCT
GCGGAACCTGCGCGGCTACTACAACCAGAGCGAGGCCGGGTCTCACACCCTCCAGAGCATGTACGGCTGC
GACGTGGGGCCGGACGGGCGCCTCCTCCGCGGGCATAACCAGTACGCCTACGACGGCAAGGATTACATCG
CCCTGAACGAGGACCTGCGCTCCTGGACCGCGGCGGACACGGCGGCTCAGATCACCCAGCGCAAGTGGGA
GGCGGCCCGTGTGGCGGAGCAGGACAGAGCCTACCTGGAGGGCACGTGCGTGGAGTGGCTCCGCAGATAC
CTGGAGAACGGGAAGGACACGCTGGAGCGCGCGGACCCCCCAAAGACACACGTGACCCACCACCCCATCT
CTGACCATGAGGCCACCCTGAGGTGCTGGGCCCTGGGCTTCTACCCTGCGGAGATCACACTGACCTGGCA
GCGGGATGGCGAGGACCAAACTCAGGACACTGAGCTTGTGGAGACCAGACCAGCAGGAGATAGAACCTTC
CAGAAGTGGGCAGCTGTGGTGGTGCCTTCTGGAGAAGAGCAGAGATACACATGCCATGTACAGCATGAGG
GGCTGCCGAAGCCCCTCACCCTGAGATGGGAGCCGTCTTCCCAGTCCGGATCCCTGCATCATATTCTGGA
TGCACAGAAAATGGTGTGGAATCATCGTTAAAAGCTTGCGGCCGCACTCGAGCACCACCACCACCACCAC
TGAGATCCGGCTGCTAACAAAGCCCGAAAGGAAGCTGAGTTGGCTGCTGCCACCGCTGAGCAATAACTAG
CATAACCCCTTGGGGCCTCTAAACGGGTCTTGAGGGGTTTTTTGCTGAAAGGAGGAACTATATCCGGATT
GGCGAATGGG
[124 nt withheld, positions 1201-1324]
C
[91 nt withheld, positions 1326-1416]
A
[49 nt withheld, positions 1418-1466]
CCTTTGACGTTGGAGTCCACGTTCTTT
[37 nt withheld, positions 1494-1530]
ACCCTATCTCGGTCTATTCTTTTGATTTATAAGGGATTTTGCCGATTTCGGCCTATTGGTTAAAAAATGA
GCTGATTTAACAAAAATTTAACGCGAATTTTAACAAAATATTAACGTTTACAATTTCAGGTGGCACTTTT
CGGGGAAATGTGCGCGGAACCCCTATTTGTTTATTTTTCTAAATACATTCAAATATGTATCCGCTCATGA
ATTAATTCTTAGAAAAACTCATCGAGCATCAAATGAAACTGCAATTTATTCATATCAGGATTATCAATAC
CATATTTTTGAAAAAGCCGTTTCTGTAATGAAGGAGAAAACTCACCGAGGCAGTTCCATAGGATGGCAAG
ATCCTGGTATCGGTCTGCGATTCCGACTCGTCCAACATCAATACAACCTATTAATTTCCCCTCGTCAAAA
ATAAGGTTATCAAGTGAGAAATCACCATGAGTGACGACTGAATCCGGTGAGAATGGCAAAAGTTTATGCA
TTTCTTTCCAGACTTGTTCAACAGGCCAGCCATTACGCTCGTCATCAAAATCACTCGCATCAACCAAACC
GTTATTCATTCGTGATTGCGCCTGAGCGAGACGAAATACGCGATCGCTGTTAAAAGGACAATTACAAACA
GGAATCGAATGCAACCGGCGCAGGAACACTGCCAGCGCATCAACAATATTTTCACCTGAATCAGGATATT
CTTCTAATACCTGGAATGCTGTTTTCCCGGGGATCGCAGTGGTGAGTAACCATGCATCATCAGGAGTACG
GATAAAATGCTTGATGGTCGGAAGAGGCATAAATTCCGTCAGCCAGTTTAGTCTGACCATCTCATCTGTA
ACATCATTGGCAACGCTACCTTTGCCATGTTTCAGAAACAACTCTGGCGCATCGGGCTTCCCATACAATC
GATAGATTGTCGCACCTGATTGCCCGACATTATCGCGAGCCCATTTATACCCATATAAATCAGCATCCAT
GTTGGAATTTAATCGCGGCCTAGAGCAAGACGTTTCCCGTTGAATATGGCTCATAACACCCCTTGTATTA
CTGTTTATGTAAGCAGACAGTTTTATTGTTCATGACCAAAATCCCTTAACGTGAGTTTTCGTTCCACTGA
GCGTCAGACCCCGTAGAAAAGATCAAAGGATCTTCTTGAGATCCTTTTTTTCTGCGCGTAATCTGCTGCT
TGCAAACAAAAAAACCACCGCTACCAGCGGTGGTTTGTTTGCCGGATCAAGAGCTACCAACTCTTTTTCC
GAAGGTAACTGGCTTCAGCAGAGCGCAGATACCAAATACTGTCCTTCTAGTGTAGCCGTAGTTAGGCCAC
CACTTCAAGAACTCTGTAGCACCGCCTACATACCTCGCTCTGCTAATCCTGTTACCAGTGGCTGCTGCCA
GTGGCGATAAGTCGTGTCTTACCGGGTTGGACTCAAGACGATAGTTACCGGATAAGGCGCAGCGGTCGGG
CTGAACGGGGGGTTCGTGCACACAGCCCAGCTTGGAGCGAACGACCTACACCGAACTGAGATACCTACAG
CGTGAGCTATGAGAAAGCGCCACGCTTCCCGAAGGGAGAAAGGCGGACAGGTATCCGGTAAGCGGCAGGG
TCGGAACAGGAGAGCGCACGAGGGAGCTTCCAGGGGGAAACGCCTGGTATCTTTATAGTCCTGTCGGGTT
TCGCCACCTCTGACTTGAGCGTCGATTTTTGTGATGCTCGTCAGGGGGGCGGAGCCTATGGAAAAACGCC
AGCAACGCGGCCTTTTTACGGTTCCTGGCCTTTTGCTGGCCTTTTGCTCACATGTTCTTTCCTGCGTTAT
CCCCTGATTCTGTGGATAACCGTATTACCGCCTTTGAGTGAGCTGATACCGCTCGCCGCAGCCGAACGAC
CGAGCGCAGCGAGTCAGTGAGCGAGGAAGCGGAAGAGCGCCTGATGCGGTATTTTCTCCTTACGCATCTG
TGCGGTATTTCACACCGCATATATGGTGCACTCTCAGTACAATCTGCTCTGATGCCGCATAGTTAAGCCA
GTATACACTCCGCTATCGCTACGTGACTGGGTCATGGCTGCGCCCCGACACCCGCCAACACCCGCTGACG
CGCCCTGACGGGCTTGTCTGCTCCCGGCATCCGCTTACAGACAAGCTGTGACCGTCTCCGGGAGCTGCAT
GTGTCAGAGGTTTTCACCGTCATCACCGAAACGCGCGAGGCAGCTGCGGTAAAGCTCATCAGCGTGGTCG
TGAAGCGATTCACAGATGTCTGCCTGTTCATCCGCGTCCAGCTCGTTGAGTTTCTCCAGAAGCGTTAATG
TCTGGCTTCTGATAAAGCGGGCCATGTTAAGGGCGGTTTTTTCCTGTTTGGTCACTGATGCCTCCGTGTA
AGGGGGATTTCTGTTCATGGGGGTAATGATACCGATGAAACGAGAGAGGATGCTCACGATACGGGTTACT
GATGATGAACATGCCCGGTTACTGGAACGTTGTGAGGGTAAACAACTGGCGGTATGGATGCGGCGGGACC
AGAGAAAAATCACTCAGGGTCAATGCCAGCGCTTCGTTAATACAGATGTAGGTGTTCCACAGGGTAGCCA
GCAGCATCCTGCGATGCAGATCCGGAACATAATGGTGCAGGGCGCTGACTTCCGCGTTTCCAGACTTTAC
GAAACACGGAAACCGAAGACCATTCATGTTGTTGCTCAGGTCGCAGACGTTTTGCAGCAGCAGTCGCTTC
ACGTTCGCTCGCGTATCGGTGATTCATTCTGCTAACCAGTAAGGCAACCCCGCCAGCCTAGCCGGGTCCT
CAACGACAGGAGCACGATCATGCGCACCCGTGGGGCCGCCATGCCGGCGATAATGGCCTGCTTCTCGCCG
AAACGTTTGGTGGCGGGACCAGTGACGAAGGCTTGAGCGAGGGCGTGCAAGATTCCGAATACCGCAAGCG
ACAGGCCGATCATCGTCGCGCTCCAGCGAAAGCGGTCCTCGCCGAAAATGACCCAGAGCGCTGCCGGCAC
CTGTCCTACGAGTTGCATGATAAAGAAGACAGTCATAAGTGCGGCGACGATAGTCATGCCCCGCGCCCAC
CGGAAGGAGCTGACTGGGTTGAAGGCTCTCAAGGGCATCGGTCGAGATCCCGGTGCCTAATGAGTGAGCT
AACTTACATTAATTGCGTTGCGCTCACTGCCCGCTTTCCAGTCGGGAAACCTGTCGTGCCAGCTGCATTA
ATGAATCGGCCAACGCGCGGGGAGAGGCGGTTTGCGTATTGGGCGCCAGGGTGGTTTTTCTTTTCACCAG
TGAGACGGGCAACAGCTGATTGCCCTTCACCGCCTGGCCCTGAGAGAGTTGCAGCAAGCGGTCCACGCTG
GTTTGCCCCAGCAGGCGAAAATCCTGTTTGATGGTGGTTAACGGCGGGATATAACATGAGCTGTCTTCGG
TATCGTCGTATCCCACTACCGAGATATCCGCACCAACGCGCAGCCCGGACTCGGTAATGGCGCGCATTGC
GCCCAGCGCCATCTGATCGTTGGCAACCAGCATCGCAGTGGGAACGATGCCCTCATTCAGCATTTGCATG
GTTTGTTGAAAACCGGACATGGCACTCCAGTCGCCTTCCCGTTCCGCTATCGGCTGAATTTGATTGCGAG
TGAGATATTTATGCCAGCCAGCCAGACGCAGACGCGCCGAGACAGAACTTAATGGGCCCGCTAACAGCGC
GATTTGCTGGTGACCCAATGCGACCAGATGCTCCACGCCCAGTCGCGTACCGTCTTCATGGGAGAAAATA
ATACTGTTGATGGGTGTCTGGTCAGAGACATCAAGAAATAACGCCGGAACATTAGTGCAGGCAGCTTCCA
CAGCAATGGCATCCTGGTCATCCAGCGGATAGTTAATGATCAGCCCACTGACGCGTTGCGCGAGAAGATT
GTGCACCGCCGCTTTACAGGCTTCGACGCCGCTTCGTTCTACCATCGACACCACCACGCTGGCACCCAGT
TGATCGGCGCGAGATTTAATCGCCGCGACAATTTGCGACGGCGCGTGCAGGGCCAGACTGGAGGTGGCAA
CGCCAATCAGCAACGACTGTTTGCCCGCCAGTTGTTGTGCCACGCGGTTGGGAATGTAATTCAGCTCCGC
CATCGCCGCTTCCACTTTTTCCCGCGTTTTCGCAGAAACGTGGCTGGCCTGGTTCACCACGCGGGAAACG
GTCTGATAAGAGACACCGGCATACTCTGCGACATCGTATAACGTTACTGGTTTCACATTCACCACCCTGA
ATTGACTCTCTTCCGGGCGCTATCATGCCATACCGCGAAAGGTTTTGCGCCATTCGATGGTGTCCGGGAT
CTCGACGCTCTCCCTTATGCGACTCCTGCATTAGGAAGCAGCCCAGTAGTAGGTTGAGGCCGTTGAGCAC
CGCCGCCGCAAGGAATGGTGCATGCAAGGAGATGGCGCCCAACAGTCCCCCGGCCACGGGGCCTGCCACC
ATACCCACGCCGAAACAAGCGCTCATGAGCCCGAAGTGGCGAGCCCGATCTTCCCCATCGGTGATGTCGG
CGATATAGGCGCCAGCAACCGCACCTGTGGCGCCGGTGATGCCGGCCACGATGCGTCCGGCGTAGAGGAT
CG
Features (pLannotate 1.2.2; 19 found; start..end, strand, type, name):
     21..39      +  promoter       T7 promoter: promoter for bacteriophage T7 RNA polymerase
     40..64      +  protein_bind   lac operator: The lac repressor binds to the lac operator to inhibit transcription in E. coli. This inhibition can be relieved by adding lactose or isopropyl-β-D-thiogalactopyranoside (IPTG). lac repressor encoded by lacI
     79..101     +  RBS            RBS: efficient ribosome binding site from bacteriophage T7 gene 10 (Olins and Rangwala, 1989)
    115..957     +  CDS            HLA-B (fragment): HLAB_HUMAN - Also known as HLAB. Experimental evidence at protein level: Swiss-Prot protein existence level 1. Allele B*67:01: Displays peptides sharing a common signature motif, namely a Pro residue at position 2 and Leu anchor residue at the C-terminus. From Homo sapiens (Human).
   1033..1050    +  CDS            9xHis (fragment): 9xHis affinity tag
   1060..1109    +  CDS            SET1 (fragment): solubility-enhancement tag derived from T7 phage gene 10B
   1117..1164    +  terminator     T7 terminator: transcription terminator for bacteriophage T7 RNA polymerase
   1201..1656    +  rep_origin     f1 ori (sequence partly withheld): f1 bacteriophage origin of replication; arrow indicates direction of (+) strand synthesis
   1683..1740    +  promoter       AmpR promoter (fragment): bla
   1749..2564    -  CDS            KanR: aminoglycoside phosphotransferase; aph(3')-Ia; confers resistance to kanamycin in bacteria or G418 (Geneticin®) in eukaryotes
   2686..3274    +  rep_origin     ori: high-copy-number ColE1/pMB1/pBR322/pUC origin of replication
   3460..3602    -  misc_feature   bom: basis of mobility region from pBR322
   3704..3895    -  CDS            rop: Rop protein, which maintains plasmids at low copy number; rop
   3912..4292    +  CDS            YPB1_ECOLX: Protein predicted: Swiss-Prot protein existence level 4. From Escherichia coli.
   4364..4655    -  CDS            TcR (fragment): tetracycline efflux protein; tet; confers resistance to tetracycline
   4670..4691    -  protein_bind   CAP binding site: CAP binding activates transcription in the presence of cAMP. E. coli catabolite activator protein
   4704..5786    -  CDS            lacI: lac repressor; lacI; The lac repressor binds to the lac operator to inhibit transcription in E. coli. This inhibition can be relieved by adding lactose or isopropyl-β-D-thiogalactopyranoside (IPTG).
   5787..5864    -  promoter       lacI promoter: lacI
   5872..6151    -  CDS            TcR (fragment): tetracycline efflux protein; tet; confers resistance to tetracycline
