[The description below was written by a language model from this plasmid's Addgene catalogue record and pLannotate feature annotations shown in this document.]
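Description:
pTCF10 HLA-B*08:01 is a bacterial expression plasmid built on the Novagen pET24a+ backbone for producing a soluble form of the human class I MHC heavy chain HLA-B*08:01 in E. coli. It is selected with kanamycin through the aph(3')-Ia KanR gene and replicates from a pBR322-type ColE1 origin. The bom region and the rop gene are also present, which fits the low copy number given in the record. An f1 origin and short remnants of the tetracycline resistance gene carried over from the backbone are also annotated.

The insert sits in the standard pET expression cassette: a T7 promoter followed by a lac operator, the T7 gene 10 ribosome binding site, the coding sequence and a T7 terminator. A plasmid-borne lacI gene with its own promoter supplies repressor. Transcription therefore depends on a host that provides T7 RNA polymerase, and the depositor recommends BL21(DE3). Expression is induced with IPTG.

The annotated HLA-B fragment of about 840 nt corresponds to the extracellular portion of the heavy chain. According to the record, the transmembrane domain has been replaced by a C-terminal BSP41 enzymatic biotinylation site, although the automated annotation does not label this tag. The allele comment attached to the HLA-B feature is generic database text and not a description of this insert. A short His-tag fragment lies downstream in vector sequence, and the record does not indicate whether it is translated as part of the product.

The two sequence records, from the depositor and from repository sequencing, differ by only a few nucleotides and give the same feature map. The depositor comments indicate that the purified protein is used to visualize antigen-specific T cells.
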