Addgene plasmid #180447: pTCF10 HLA-B*08:01
Purpose: E. coli expression of soluble MHC protein
Depositing lab: John Altman. Depositing organization: Emory University.
Backbone
  Vector backbone: pET24a+
  Backbone manufacturer: Novagen
  Vector type: Bacterial Expression
Growth in bacteria
  Bacterial resistance: Kanamycin, 50 μg/mL
  Growth temperature: 37°C
  Growth strain: DH5alpha
  Copy number: Low Copy
Gene/Insert
  Gene/Insert name: HLA-B*08:01
  Species: H. sapiens (human)
  Mutation: Replacement of transmembrane domain with enzymatic biotinylation site
  Tag / fusion protein: BSP41 (C terminal on insert)
  Cloning method: Restriction Enzyme; 5′ cloning site Unknown (unknown if destroyed)
Terms and licenses: Academic/Nonprofit Terms; Industry Terms: Not Available to Industry
Depositor comments: https://www.ebi.ac.uk/ipd/imgt/hla/alleles/allele/?accession=HLA00146 provides allele sequence data. For detailed protocols of expression, purification and use to visualize antigen-specific T cells, please refer to Altman and Davis (2016) Curr. Protoc. Immunol. doi.org/10.1002/cpim.14. We recommend the E. coli BL21(DE3) strain for expression.
How to cite: pTCF10 HLA-B*08:01 was a gift from John Altman (Addgene plasmid # 180447 ; http://n2t.net/addgene:180447 ; RRID:Addgene_180447)
